>Addgene plasmid #22218 | pcDNA3.1V5-His Snk/Plk2 D223N | addgene partial sequence | sequence record 52022 | CMV-F 5'-CGCAAATGGGCGGTAGGCGTG-3'
GAGCTCTCTGGCTAACTAGAGAACCCACTGCTTACTGGCTTATCGAAATTAATACGACTCACTATAGGGA
GACCCAAGCTGGCTAGTTAAGCTTGGTACCGAGCTCGGATCCGCGACCATGGAGCTTTTGCGGACTATCA
CCTACCAGCCAGCCGCCAGCACCAAAATGTGCGAGCAGGCGCTGGGCAAGGGTTGCGGAGCGGACTCGAA
GAAGAAGCGGCCGCCGCAGCCCCCCGAGGAATCGCAGCCACCTCAGTCCCAGGCGCAAGTGCCCCCGGCG
GCCCCTCACCACCATCACCACCATTCGCACTCGGGGCCGGAGATCTCGCGGATTATCGTCGACCCCACGA
CTGGGAAGCGCTACTGCCGGGGCAAAGTGCTGGGAAAGGGTGGCTTTGCAAAATGTTACGAGATGACAGA
TTTGACAAATAACAAAGTCTACGCCGCAAAAATTATTCCTCACAGCAGAGTAGCTAAACCTCATCAAAGG
GAAAAGATTGACAAAGAAATAGAGCTTCACAGAATTCTTCATCATAAGCATGTAGTGCAGTTTTACCACT
ACTTCGAGGACAAAGAAAACATTTACATTCTCTTGGAATACTGCAGTAGAAGGTCAATGGCTCATATTTT
GAAAGCAAGAAAGGTGTTGACAGAGCCAGAAGTTCGATACTACCTCAGGCAGATTGTGTCTGGACTGAAA
TACCTTCATGAACAAGAAATCTTGCACAGAGATCTCAAACTAGGGAACTTTTTTATTAATGAAGCCATGG
AACTAAAAGTTGGGAACTTCGGTCTGGCAGCCAGGCTAGAACCCTTGGAACACAGAAGGAGAACGATATG
TGGTACCCCAAATTATCTCTCTCCTGAAGTCCTCAACA
