[The description below was written by a language model from this plasmid's Addgene catalogue record.]
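Description:
pcDNA3.1V5-His Snk/Plk2 D223N is a mammalian expression plasmid built on the commercial pcDNA3.1/V5-His backbone (about 5.5 kb without insert). It is maintained in E. coli as a high-copy plasmid under ampicillin selection. It also carries a neomycin resistance marker, so transfected mammalian cells can be selected with G418 to establish stable lines. No feature table is provided, so the regulatory elements are not explicitly listed. However, the use of a CMV forward primer for sequencing is consistent with the CMV immediate-early promoter that normally drives expression in this vector family.

The insert is the human polo-like kinase 2 coding sequence (PLK2, also called Snk), amplified from a human fetal brain cDNA library and cloned between BamHI and XhoI sites, both of which remain intact. It carries a single amino acid substitution, aspartic acid 223 to asparagine. The record does not state the functional consequence of this change, nor does it list any tags on the insert. The backbone name indicates that C-terminal V5 epitope and polyhistidine tags are available in the vector, but whether the insert is fused in frame to them is not confirmed by the record.

The associated publication identifies Snk/Plk2 as a p53 target gene whose silencing leads to mitotic catastrophe in paclitaxel-treated cells. The plasmid is therefore suited to expressing this point mutant in mammalian cells, for example alongside wild-type Plk2 in studies of its role in mitotic checkpoint and drug-response pathways.
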