Addgene plasmid #22218: pcDNA3.1V5-His Snk/Plk2 D223N
Depositing lab: Wafik El-Deiry. Depositing organization: Pennsylvania State University, College of Medicine. Publication: Silencing of the novel p53 target gene Snk/Plk2 leads to mitotic catastrophe in paclitaxel (taxol)-exposed cells. Burns TF, Fei P, Scata KA, Dicker DT, El-Deiry WS. Mol Cell Biol. 2003 Aug . 23(16):5556-71. 10.1128/MCB.23.16.5556-5571.2003 PubMed 12897130.
Backbone
  Vector backbone: pcDNA3.1/V5-His
  Backbone manufacturer: Invitrogen
  Backbone size w/o insert (bp): 5500
  Vector type: Mammalian Expression
  Selectable markers: Neomycin (select with G418)
Growth in bacteria
  Bacterial resistance: Ampicillin, 100 μg/mL
  Growth temperature: 37°C
  Growth strain: DH5alpha
  Copy number: High Copy
Gene/Insert
  Gene/Insert name: Snk/Plk2 (alt names: Snk; Plk2)
  Species: H. sapiens (human)
  Mutation: single amino acid substitution mutant, aspartic acid 223 to asparagine
  Entrez Gene: PLK2 (a.k.a. SNK, hPlk2, hSNK)
  Cloning method: Restriction Enzyme; 5′ cloning site BamHI (not destroyed); 3′ cloning site XhoI (not destroyed)
  Sequencing primers: 5′ CMV-F
Terms and licenses: Academic/Nonprofit Terms; Industry Terms: Not Available to Industry
Depositor comments: Human Snk/Plk2 was amplified from a human fetal brain cDNA library (Clontech) using PFU Turbo (Invitrogen) using the following primers: 5' CGC GGA TCC GCG ACC ATG GAG CTT TTG 3' and 5' CCG CTC GAG GTT ACA TCT TTG TAA GAG CAT 3'.
How to cite: pcDNA3.1V5-His Snk/Plk2 D223N was a gift from Wafik El-Deiry (Addgene plasmid # 22218 ; http://n2t.net/addgene:22218 ; RRID:Addgene_22218)
